>Addgene plasmid #46906 | pRK5-EGFP-Tau AP P301L | addgene full sequence | sequence record 314071 | Addgene NGS Result
GACATTGATTATTGACTAGTTATTAATAGTAATCAATTACGGGGTCATTAGTTCATAGCCCATATATGGA
GTTCCGCGTTACATAACTTACGGTAAATGGCCCGCCTGGCTGACCGCCCAACGACCCCCGCCCATTGACG
TCAATAATGACGTATGTTCCCATAGTAACGCCAATAGGGACTTTCCATTGACGTCAATGGGTGGAGTATT
TACGGTAAACTGCCCACTTGGCAGTACATCAAGTGTATCATATGCCAAGTACGCCCCCTATTGACGTCAA
TGACGGTAAATGGCCCGCCTGGCATTATGCCCAGTACATGACCTTATGGGACTTTCCTACTTGGCAGTAC
ATCTACGTATTAGTCATCGCTATTACCATGGTGATGCGGTTTTGGCAGTACATCAATGGGCGTGGATAGC
GGTTTGACTCACGGGGATTTCCAAGTCTCCACCCCATTGACGTCAATGGGAGTTTGTTTTGGCACCAAAA
TCAACGGGACTTTCCAAAATGTCGTAACAACTCCGCCCCATTGACGCAAATGGGCGGTAGGCGTGTACGG
TGGGAGGTCTATATAAGCAGAGCTCGTTTAGTGAACCGTCAGATCGCCTGGAGACGCCATCCACGCTGTT
TTGACCTCCATAGAAGACACCGGGACCGATCCAGCCTCCGCGGCCGGGAACGGTGCATTGGAACGCGGAT
TCCCCGTGCCAAGAGTGACGTAAGTACCGCCTATAGAGTCTATAGGCCCACCCCCTTGGCTTCGTTAGAA
CGCGGCTACAATTAATACATAACCTTATGTATCATACACATACGATTTAGGTGACACTATAGAATAACAT
CCACTTTGCCTTTCTCTCCACAGGTGTCCACTCCCAGGTCCAACTGCACCTCGGTTCTATCGATGGTCGC
CACCATGGTGAGCAAGGGCGAGGAGCTGTTCACCGGGGTGGTGCCCATCCTGGTCGAGCTGGACGGCGAC
GTAAACGGCCACAAGTTCAGCGTGTCCGGCGAGGGCGAGGGCGATGCCACCTACGGCAAGCTGACCCTGA
AGTTCATCTGCACCACCGGCAAGCTGCCCGTGCCCTGGCCCACCCTCGTGACCACCCTGACCTACGGCGT
GCAGTGCTTCAGCCGCTACCCCGACCACATGAAGCAGCACGACTTCTTCAAGTCCGCCATGCCCGAAGGC
TACGTCCAGGAGCGCACCATCTTCTTCAAGGACGACGGCAACTACAAGACCCGCGCCGAGGTGAAGTTCG
AGGGCGACACCCTGGTGAACCGCATCGAGCTGAAGGGCATCGACTTCAAGGAGGACGGCAACATCCTGGG
GCACAAGCTGGAGTACAACTACAACAGCCACAACGTCTATATCATGGCCGACAAGCAGAAGAACGGCATC
AAGGTGAACTTCAAGATCCGCCACAACATCGAGGACGGCAGCGTGCAGCTCGCCGACCACTACCAGCAGA
ACACCCCCATCGGCGACGGCCCCGTGCTGCTGCCCGACAACCACTACCTGAGCAACCAGTCCGCCCTGAG
CAAAGACCCCAACGAGAAGCGCGATCACATGGTCCTGCTGGAGTTCGTGACCGCCGCCGGGATCACTCTC
GGCATGGACGAGCTGTACAAGGGATCCGCTGAGCCCCGCCAGGAGTTCGAAGTGATGGAAGATCACGCTG
GGACGTACGGGTTGGGGGACAGGAAAGATCAGGGGGGCTACACCATGCACCAAGACCAAGAGGGTGACAC
GGACGCTGGCCTGAAAGCTGAAGAAGCAGGCATTGGAGACGCCCCCAGCCTGGAAGACGAAGCTGCTGGT
CACGTGACCCAAGCTCGCATGGTCAGTAAAAGCAAAGACGGGACTGGAAGCGATGACAAAAAAGCCAAGG
GGGCTGATGGTAAAACGAAGATCGCCGCACCGCGGGGAGCAGCCCCTCCAGGCCAGAAGGGCCAGGCCAA
CGCCACCAGGATTCCAGCAAAAGCCCCGCCCGCTCCAAAGGCACCACCCAGCTCTGGTGAACCTCCAAAA
TCAGGGGATCGCAGCGGCTACAGCGCCCCCGGCGCCCCAGGCGCTCCCGGCAGCCGCTCCCGCGCCCCGT
CCCTTCCAGCCCCACCCACCCGGGAGCCCAAGAAGGTGGCAGTGGTCCGTGCTCCACCCAAGGCGCCGTC
TTCCGCCAAGAGCCGCCTGCAGACAGCCCCCGTGCCCATGCCAGACCTGAAGAATGTCAAGTCCAAGATC
GGCTCCACTGAGAACCTGAAGCACCAGCCGGGAGGCGGGAAGGTGCAGATAATTAATAAGAAGCTGGATC
TTAGCAACGTCCAGTCCAAGTGTGGCTCAAAGGATAATATCAAACACGTCCTGGGAGGCGGCAGTGTGCA
AATAGTCTACAAACCAGTTGACCTGAGCAAGGTGACCTCCAAGTGTGGCTCATTAGGCAACATCCATCAT
AAACCAGGAGGTGGCCAGGTGGAAGTAAAATCTGAGAAGCTTGACTTCAAGGACAGAGTCCAGTCGAAGA
TTGGGTCCCTGGACAATATCACCCACGTCCCTGGCGGAGGAAATAAAAAGATTGAAACCCACAAGCTGAC
CTTCCGCGAGAACGCCAAAGCCAAGACAGACCACGGGGCGGAGATCGTGTACAAGGCGCCAGTGGTGTCT
GGGGACACGGCTCCACGGCATCTCAGCAATGTCTCCTCCACCGGCAGCATCGACATGGTAGACGCGCCCC
AGCTCGCCACGCTAGCTGACGAGGTGTCTGCCTCCCTGGCCAAGCAGGGTTTGTGAGTCGACCTGCAGAA
GCTTGGCCGCCATGGCCCAACTTGTTTATTGCAGCTTATAATGGTTACAAATAAAGCAATAGCATCACAA
ATTTCACAAATAAAGCATTTTTTTCACTGCATTCTAGTTGTGGTTTGTCCAAACTCATCAATGTATCTTA
TCATGTCTGGATCGGGAATTAATTCGGCGCAGCACCATGGCCTGAAATAACCTCTGAAAGAGGAACTTGG
TTAGGTACCTTCTGAGGCGGAAAGAACCAGCTGTGGAATGTGTGTCAGTTAGGGTGTGGAAAGTCCCCAG
GCTCCCCAGCAGGCAGAAGTATGCAAAGCATGCATCTCAATTAGTCAGCAACCAGGTGTGGAAAGTCCCC
AGGCTCCCCAGCAGGCAGAAGTATGCAAAGCATGCATCTCAATTAGTCAGCAACCATAGTCCCGCCCCTA
ACTCCGCCCATCCCGCCCCTAACTCCGCCCAGTTCCGCCCATTCTCCGCCCCATGGCTGACTAATTTTTT
TTATTTATGCAGAGGCCGAGGCCGCCTCGGCCTCTGAGCTATTCCAGAAGTAGTGAGGAGGCTTTTTTGG
AGGCCTAGGCTTTTGCAAAAAGCTGTTAACAGCTTGGCACTGGCCGTCGTTTTACAACGTCGTGACTGGG
AAAACCCTGGCGTTACCCAACTTAATCGCCTTGCAGCACATCCCCCTTTCGCCAGCTGGCGTAATAGCGA
AGAGGCCCGCACCGATCGCCCTTCCCAACAGTTGCGCAGCCTGAATGGCGAATGGCGCCTGATGCGGTAT
TTTCTCCTTACGCATCTGTGCGGTATTTCACACCGCATA
[142 nt withheld, positions 3610-3751]
C
[141 nt withheld, positions 3753-3893]
CCTTTGACGTTGGAGTCCACGTTCTTT
[37 nt withheld, positions 3921-3957]
ACCCTATCTCGGGCTATTCTTTTGATTTATAAGGGATTTTGCCGATTTCGGCCTATTGGTTAAAAAATGA
GCTGATTTAACAAAAATTTAACGCGAATTTTAACAAAATATTAACGTTTACAATTTTATGGTGCACTCTC
AGTACAATCTGCTCTGATGCCGCATAGTTAAGCCAGCCCCGACACCCGCCAACACCCGCTGACGCGCCCT
GACGGGCTTGTCTGCTCCCGGCATCCGCTTACAGACAAGCTGTGACCGTCTCCGGGAGCTGCATGTGTCA
GAGGTTTTCACCGTCATCACCGAAACGCGCGAGACGAAAGGGCCTCGTGATACGCCTATTTTTATAGGTT
AATGTCATGATAATAATGGTTTCTTAGACGTCAGGTGGCACTTTTCGGGGAAATGTGCGCGGAACCCCTA
TTTGTTTATTTTTCTAAATACATTCAAATATGTATCCGCTCATGAGACAATAACCCTGATAAATGCTTCA
ATAATATTGAAAAAGGAAGAGTATGAGTATTCAACATTTCCGTGTCGCCCTTATTCCCTTTTTTGCGGCA
TTTTGCCTTCCTGTTTTTGCTCACCCAGAAACGCTGGTGAAAGTAAAAGATGCTGAAGATCAGTTGGGTG
CACGAGTGGGTTACATCGAACTGGATCTCAACAGCGGTAAGATCCTTGAGAGTTTTCGCCCCGAAGAACG
TTTTCCAATGATGAGCACTTTTAAAGTTCTGCTATGTGGCGCGGTATTATCCCGTATTGACGCCGGGCAA
GAGCAACTCGGTCGCCGCATACACTATTCTCAGAATGACTTGGTTGAGTACTCACCAGTCACAGAAAAGC
ATCTTACGGATGGCATGACAGTAAGAGAATTATGCAGTGCTGCCATAACCATGAGTGATAACACTGCGGC
CAACTTACTTCTGACAACGATCGGAGGACCGAAGGAGCTAACCGCTTTTTTGCACAACATGGGGGATCAT
GTAACTCGCCTTGATCGTTGGGAACCGGAGCTGAATGAAGCCATACCAAACGACGAGCGTGACACCACGA
TGCCTGTAGCAATGGCAACAACGTTGCGCAAACTATTAACTGGCGAACTACTTACTCTAGCTTCCCGGCA
ACAATTAATAGACTGGATGGAGGCGGATAAAGTTGCAGGACCACTTCTGCGCTCGGCCCTTCCGGCTGGC
TGGTTTATTGCTGATAAATCTGGAGCCGGTGAGCGTGGGTCTCGCGGTATCATTGCAGCACTGGGGCCAG
ATGGTAAGCCCTCCCGTATCGTAGTTATCTACACGACGGGGAGTCAGGCAACTATGGATGAACGAAATAG
ACAGATCGCTGAGATAGGTGCCTCACTGATTAAGCATTGGTAACTGTCAGACCAAGTTTACTCATATATA
CTTTAGATTGATTTAAAACTTCATTTTTAATTTAAAAGGATCTAGGTGAAGATCCTTTTTGATAATCTCA
TGACCAAAATCCCTTAACGTGAGTTTTCGTTCCACTGAGCGTCAGACCCCGTAGAAAAGATCAAAGGATC
TTCTTGAGATCCTTTTTTTCTGCGCGTAATCTGCTGCTTGCAAACAAAAAAACCACCGCTACCAGCGGTG
GTTTGTTTGCCGGATCAAGAGCTACCAACTCTTTTTCCGAAGGTAACTGGCTTCAGCAGAGCGCAGATAC
CAAATACTGTTCTTCTAGTGTAGCCGTAGTTAGGCCACCACTTCAAGAACTCTGTAGCACCGCCTACATA
CCTCGCTCTGCTAATCCTGTTACCAGTGGCTGCTGCCAGTGGCGATAAGTCGTGTCTTACCGGGTTGGAC
TCAAGACGATAGTTACCGGATAAGGCGCAGCGGTCGGGCTGAACGGGGGGTTCGTGCACACAGCCCAGCT
TGGAGCGAACGACCTACACCGAACTGAGATACCTACAGCGTGAGCTATGAGAAAGCGCCACGCTTCCCGA
AGGGAGAAAGGCGGACAGGTATCCGGTAAGCGGCAGGGTCGGAACAGGAGAGCGCACGAGGGAGCTTCCA
GGGGGAAACGCCTGGTATCTTTATAGTCCTGTCGGGTTTCGCCACCTCTGACTTGAGCGTCGATTTTTGT
GATGCTCGTCAGGGGGGCGGAGCCTATGGAAAAACGCCAGCAACGCGGCCTTTTTACGGTTCCTGGCCTT
TTGCTGGCCTTTTGCTCACATGTTCTTTCCTGCGTTATCCCCTGATTCTGTGGATAACCGTATTACCGCC
TTTGAGTGAGCTGATACCGCTCGCCGCAGCCGAACGACCGAGCGCAGCGAGTCAGTGAGCGAGGAAGCGG
AAGAGCGCCCAATACGCAAACCGCCTCTCCCCGCGCGTTGGCCGATTCATTAATGCAGCTGGCACGACAG
GTTTCCCGACTGGAAAGCGGGCAGTGAGCGCAACGCAATTAATGTGAGTTAGCTCACTCATTAGGCACCC
CAGGCTTTACACTTTATGCTTCCGGCTCGTATGTTGTGTGGAATTGTGAGCGGATAACAATTTCACACAG
GAAACAGCTATGACATGATTACGAATTAATTCGAGCTCGCCC
Features (pLannotate 1.2.2; 21 found; start..end, strand, type, name):
      1..380     +  enhancer       CMV enhancer: human cytomegalovirus immediate early enhancer
    381..584     +  promoter       CMV promoter: human cytomegalovirus (CMV) immediate early promoter
    720..763     +  intron         CMV intron (fragment): modified intron A from human cytomegalovirus
    815..833     +  promoter       SP6 promoter: promoter for bacteriophage SP6 RNA polymerase
    837..874     +  CDS            IgH signal sequence (fragment): signal sequence from the mouse immunoglobulin heavy chain variable region
    915..1631    +  CDS            EGFP: EGFP is a basic (constitutively fluorescent) green fluorescent protein published in 1996, derived from Aequorea victoria. It is reported to be a rapidly-maturing weak dimer with moderate acid sensitivity.
   1638..2783    +  CDS            MAPT (fragment): TAU_SPECI - Experimental evidence at protein level: Swiss-Prot protein existence level 1. Promotes microtubule assembly and stability, and might be involved in the establishment and maintenance of neuronal polarity. The C-terminus binds axonal microtubules while the N-terminus binds neural plasma membrane components, suggesting that tau functions as a linker protein between both. Axonal polarity is predetermined by tau localization (in the neuronal cell) in the domain of the cell body defined by the centrosome. The short isoforms allow plasticity of the cytoskeleton whereas the longer isoforms
   2819..2953    +  polyA_signal   SV40 poly(A) signal: SV40 polyadenylation signal
   3022..3379    +  promoter       SV40 promoter: SV40 enhancer and early promoter
   3398..3552    +  CDS            lacZα (fragment): LacZα fragment of β-galactosidase; lacZ fragment
   3558..3609    -  misc_feature   bom (fragment): basis of mobility region from pBR322
   3628..4008    +  rep_origin     M13 ori (sequence partly withheld): M13 bacteriophage origin of replication; arrow indicates direction of (+) strand synthesis
   4084..4133    -  misc_feature   bom (fragment): basis of mobility region from pBR322
   4235..4270    -  CDS            rop (fragment): Rop protein, which maintains plasmids at low copy number; rop
   4365..4469    +  promoter       AmpR promoter: bla
   4470..5330    +  CDS            AmpR: β-lactamase; bla; confers resistance to ampicillin, carbenicillin, and related antibiotics
   5501..6089    +  rep_origin     ori: high-copy-number ColE1/pMB1/pBR322/pUC origin of replication
   6272..6364    +  CDS            lacI (fragment): lac repressor; lacI; The lac repressor binds to the lac operator to inhibit transcription in E. coli. This inhibition can be relieved by adding lactose or isopropyl-β-D-thiogalactopyranoside (IPTG).
   6377..6398    +  protein_bind   CAP binding site: CAP binding activates transcription in the presence of cAMP. E. coli catabolite activator protein
   6413..6443    +  promoter       lac promoter: promoter for the E. coli lac operon
   6451..6467    +  protein_bind   lac operator: The lac repressor binds to the lac operator to inhibit transcription in E. coli. This inhibition can be relieved by adding lactose or isopropyl-β-D-thiogalactopyranoside (IPTG). lac repressor encoded by lacI
