[The description below was written by a language model from this plasmid's Addgene catalogue record and pLannotate feature annotations shown in this document.]
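Description:
pRK5-EGFP-Tau AP P301L is a mammalian expression plasmid of about 6.5 kb, built on the pRK5 backbone, that produces a mutant human tau (MAPT) fused at its N-terminus to EGFP. It is maintained in E. coli through a high-copy ColE1/pUC-type origin and selected with ampicillin via the β-lactamase gene. An M13 phage origin is also present, along with remnants of lac, bom and rop sequences that are backbone leftovers. An SV40 enhancer/early promoter region lies downstream of the expression cassette, but no mammalian selection marker is annotated.

The expression cassette is driven by the human CMV immediate-early enhancer and promoter, followed by a short CMV intron fragment and an SP6 promoter that serves as a sequencing primer site. The EGFP coding sequence leads directly into the tau open reading frame, and an SV40 polyadenylation signal terminates the transcript. A short match to an immunoglobulin heavy-chain signal sequence is annotated just upstream of EGFP. It is only a fragment, and the record does not assign it a role.

The tau insert derives from a wild-type four-repeat, 0N (4R0N) human tau template. It carries the P301L substitution, and all 14 serine/threonine residues that precede a proline are changed to alanine (the "AP" variant, numbered by the 441-residue isoform). These alanine changes prevent phosphorylation at the proline-directed sites. The construct allows fluorescent tracking of a phosphorylation-deficient P301L tau in transfected cells, and the associated publication concerns tau mislocalization to dendritic spines and synaptic dysfunction.
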