Addgene plasmid #46906: pRK5-EGFP-Tau AP P301L
Purpose: expresses EGFP tagged Tau AP P301L in mammalian cells
Depositing lab: Karen Ashe. Depositing organization: University of Minnesota. Publication: Tau mislocalization to dendritic spines mediates synaptic dysfunction independently of neurodegeneration. Hoover BR, Reed MN, Su J, Penrod RD, Kotilinek LA, Grant MK, Pitstick R, Carlson GA, Lanier LM, Yuan LL, Ashe KH, Liao D. Neuron. 2010 Dec 22;68(6):1067-81. doi: 10.1016/j.neuron.2010.11.030. PubMed 21172610.
Backbone
  Vector backbone: pRK5
  Backbone manufacturer: Clontech
  Vector type: Mammalian Expression
Growth in bacteria
  Bacterial resistance: Ampicillin, 100 μg/mL
  Growth temperature: 37°C
  Growth strain: DH5alpha
  Copy number: Unknown
Gene/Insert
  Gene/Insert name: Tau AP P301L (alt names: Tau; microtubule-associated protein tau; MAPT)
  Species: H. sapiens (human)
  Mutation: P301L AND all 14 S/P or T/P amino acid residues (T111, T153, T175, T181, S199, S202, T205, T212, T217, T231, S235, S396, S404, and S422; numbering based on the longest 441-amino acid brain isoform of htau) changed to alanine
  Entrez Gene: MAPT (a.k.a. DDPAC, FTD1, FTDP-17, MAPTL, MSTD, MTBT1, MTBT2, PPND, PPP1R103, TAU, Tau-PHF6, tau-40)
  Promoter: CMV
  Tag / fusion protein: EGFP (N terminal on insert)
  Cloning method: Restriction Enzyme; 5′ cloning site Cla1 (not destroyed); 3′ cloning site SalI (not destroyed)
  Sequencing primers: 5′ SP6; 3′ SV40pA-R
Terms and licenses: Academic/Nonprofit Terms; Industry Terms: Not Available to Industry
Depositor comments: WT htau construct (Addgene plasmid 46904) was used as a template to make mutations and contains human four-repeat tau lacking the N-terminal sequences (4R0N) and contains exons 1, 4 and 5, 7, and 9–13, intron 13, and exon 14.
How to cite: pRK5-EGFP-Tau AP P301L was a gift from Karen Ashe (Addgene plasmid # 46906 ; http://n2t.net/addgene:46906 ; RRID:Addgene_46906)
